Addgene plasmid #160291: pYM29-BirA*
Purpose: Used for C-terminal BirA* tagging of proteins in Saccharomyces cerevisiae; Selection marker: TRP1
Depositing lab: Martin Ott. Depositing organization: Stockholms Universitet. Publication: Molecular Wiring of a Mitochondrial Translational Feedback Loop. Salvatori R, Kehrein K, Singh AP, Aftab W, Moller-Hergt BV, Forne I, Imhof A, Ott M. Mol Cell. 2020 Feb 20;77(4):887-900.e5. doi: 10.1016/j.molcel.2019.11.019. Epub 2019 Dec 26. PubMed 31883951.
Backbone
  Vector backbone: pYM29
  Vector type: Yeast Expression
  Selectable markers: TRP1
Growth in bacteria
  Bacterial resistance: Ampicillin, 100 μg/mL
  Growth temperature: 37°C
  Growth strain: DH5alpha
  Copy number: Unknown
Gene/Insert
  Gene/Insert name: BirA*
Terms and licenses: Academic/Nonprofit Terms; Industry Terms: Not Available to Industry
How to cite: pYM29-BirA* was a gift from Martin Ott (Addgene plasmid # 160291 ; http://n2t.net/addgene:160291 ; RRID:Addgene_160291)
