[The description below was written by a language model from this plasmid's Addgene catalogue record and pLannotate feature annotations shown in this document.]
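Description:
pYM29-BirA* is a yeast tagging plasmid built on the pYM29 backbone and intended for C-terminal fusion of the promiscuous biotin ligase BirA* to proteins in Saccharomyces cerevisiae. It is propagated in E. coli through a high-copy ColE1/pUC-type origin and an ampicillin resistance gene (β-lactamase with its own promoter). The feature table shows no yeast replication origin or centromere. That fits a cassette-donor plasmid whose tagging module is amplified and integrated at a chromosomal locus rather than maintained episomally, although the record itself does not spell out this workflow.

The payload begins with a FLAG epitope, followed by the E. coli birA coding sequence and then a short fragment annotated as part of a 3xHA tag. A tagged protein would therefore carry the ligase together with epitopes usable for immunodetection. The asterisk conventionally denotes the mutant ligase that releases activated biotin and labels nearby proteins, as used in BioID proximity labelling, but the annotation matches only wild-type BirA and does not identify the mutation. No yeast promoter is annotated upstream of the tag, in keeping with expression being driven by the endogenous promoter of the target gene after in-frame integration. No terminator is annotated either.

Downstream, in the opposite orientation, lies a TRP1 marker matched to the Kluyveromyces lactis gene, which allows selection of tagged strains by tryptophan prototrophy. SP6 and T7 promoters flank the cassette region, and small lacI, rop and bom fragments are backbone remnants. The construct is used to map protein neighbourhoods in yeast, and the associated study concerned mitochondrial translation.
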