Features (pLannotate 1.2.2; 12 found; start..end, strand, type, name):
      1..19      +  promoter       SP6 promoter: promoter for bacteriophage SP6 RNA polymerase
     60..83      +  CDS            FLAG: FLAG® epitope tag, followed by an enterokinase cleavage site
    120..1082    +  CDS            birA: BIRA_ECOLI - Also known as bioR, dhbB. Experimental evidence at protein level: Swiss-Prot protein existence level 1. Acts both as a biotin--[acetyl-CoA-carboxylase] ligase and a biotin-operon repressor. In the presence of ATP, BirA activates biotin to form the BirA-biotinyl-5'-adenylate (BirA-bio-5'-AMP or holoBirA) complex. HoloBirA can either transfer the biotinyl moiety to the biotin carboxyl carrier protein (BCCP) subunit of acetyl-CoA carboxylase, or bind to the biotin operator site and inhibit transcription of the operon. From Escherichia coli (strain K12).
   1115..1148    +  CDS            3xHA (fragment): three tandem HA epitope tags
   1240..1869    -  CDS            TRP1: TRPF_KLULA - Protein inferred from homology: Swiss-Prot protein existence level 3. From Kluyveromyces lactis (strain ATCC 8585 / CBS 2359 / DSM 70799 / NBRC 1267 / NRRL Y-1140 / WM37) (Yeast) (Candida sphaerica).
   2287..2305    -  promoter       T7 promoter: promoter for bacteriophage T7 RNA polymerase
   2327..2380    -  CDS            lacI (fragment): lac repressor; lacI; The lac repressor binds to the lac operator to inhibit transcription in E. coli. This inhibition can be relieved by adding lactose or isopropyl-β-D-thiogalactopyranoside (IPTG).
   2563..3151    -  rep_origin     ori: high-copy-number ColE1/pMB1/pBR322/pUC origin of replication
   3322..4182    -  CDS            AmpR: β-lactamase; bla; confers resistance to ampicillin, carbenicillin, and related antibiotics
   4183..4287    -  promoter       AmpR promoter: bla
   4382..4417    +  CDS            rop (fragment): Rop protein, which maintains plasmids at low copy number; rop
   4519..4570    +  misc_feature   bom (fragment): basis of mobility region from pBR322
>Addgene plasmid #160291 | pYM29-BirA* | addgene full sequence | sequence record 318464 | Addgene NGS Result
ATTTAGGTGACACTATAGAACGCGGCCGCCAGCTGAAGCTTCGTACGCTGCAGGTCGACGATTACAAGGA
CGACGACGACAAGACGCGTGGTGGTGGTGGTTCTGGTGGTGGTGGTTCTATGAAGGACAACACCGTGCCC
CTGAAGCTGATCGCCCTGCTGGCTAACGGCGAGTTCCACTCTGGCGAGCAGCTGGGCGAGACACTGGGCA
TGTCTAGAGCCGCCATCAACAAGCACATCCAGACCCTGAGAGACTGGGGCGTGGACGTGTTCACCGTGCC
TGGCAAGGGCTACAGCCTGCCCGAACCTATCCAGCTGCTGAACGCCAAGCAGATCCTGGGCCAGCTGGAC
GGCGGATCTGTGGCTGTGCTGCCTGTGATCGACAGCACCAACCAGTACCTGCTGGACAGAATCGGCGAGC
TGAAGTCCGGCGACGCCTGTATCGCTGAGTACCAGCAGGCTGGCAGAGGCGGCAGGGGCAGAAAGTGGTT
CTCTCCCTTCGGCGCTAACCTGTACCTGAGCATGTTCTGGCGGCTGGAACAGGGACCTGCCGCTGCTATC
GGACTGAGCCTCGTGATCGGCATCGTGATGGCCGAGGTGCTGAGAAAGCTGGGCGCCGACAAAGTGCGCG
TGAAGTGGCCCAACGACCTGTATCTGCAGGACCGGAAGCTGGCCGGCATCCTGGTGGAACTGACAGGCAA
GACAGGCGACGCCGCCCAGATCGTGATTGGCGCTGGCATCAACATGGCTATGAGAAGAGTGGAAGAGTCC
GTCGTGAACCAGGGCTGGATCACCCTGCAGGAAGCCGGCATCAACCTGGACCGGAACACACTGGCCGCCA
TGCTGATCAGAGAGCTGAGAGCCGCCCTGGAACTGTTCGAGCAGGAAGGCCTGGCCCCCTACCTGTCCAG
ATGGGAGAAGCTGGACAACTTCATCAACAGACCCGTGAAACTGATCATCGGCGACAAAGAAATCCTGGGC
ATCAGCAGAGGCATCGACAAGCAGGGCGCTCTGCTGCTGGAACAGGACGGCATCATCAAGCCCTGGATGG
GCGGCGAGATCAGCCTGAGATCTGCTGAGAAGGGCGGCAGCGGACCTGGCGGAGGCGCTCCTTAAGGATC
CTATCCATATGACGTTCCAGATTACGCTTCTAGCTAAAAAGTGGAACGATCATTCACTATATATATATCA
ATTTATATATACGTATGTGTAATTGAAGAAAGATACGTTTTTTCCTCTATTGAGAGGCCTGCTGGATGAA
TAGCTTTACCTTTTCTAAATCCTTGATACCATCAGTCTCTACTCCTCCACTTACATCGACACCGATCGCA
TTTGGTAACATATTAATGGCAACAGAAACGTTATCAGGATTCAATCCACCAGCGATAATGAATTTTATCT
CGGGATGACTTGCAGACCAACTGGAAATTGCACTCCAATTCAATTTCTCACCAGTGCCACCTTCACCAGA
ATCGAACAACGTCAGCACATTGTCTACGTGTTCATACAGGTCCAGTAGTAATTCACAATCCTGTGGGAAC
TGGAACCTCTTAATGATTGGAATTGAAGATGGGATCAAAGATCTGTATTCTTTAATATCTTCATCTCCAT
GTAATTGTATCACATCTAGATTATATTCGTGGTACAGTTGAAGGACATCATCAACGGACTGATTTCTAAA
CACCCCGACTAGTTTAGTACCTTTCACGTTCTCTTGTTGGTGAACTGCAGTTGAAATACCTTTCGCAACA
GATGAGTCAATGGTTCTTTTCCTACCGGGAACACAAATGATACCTAAGTAATCAGCACCATCATCCACAG
CAGTCTTTGCAGCTTCAACGGTTTGCAAACCACACACTTTAACGAGCATCACAGTAGATTTCGCAAGAGG
GTAGCTCGCTCAGAGTACCCAAGTAAATGATTAGTAAACTGATGTTTGATAGTTCAATTTTTCAATGAAA
TAACCTTATATTAAAATTGATATTACTATTATACAAAAATAAAGAATAAAGGATTTGAGTTTATACATAA
AATACCATTATTATTTGTTCAGTGAGAGATACCGGGGTATATGGGATGTGTGTAGTGATACCATGCAATC
ATGTATCAAACATGGAAGAAGTGAAGGGGGAGAAAGAAACTTGAAAAAAAGAAAACCATTTGAAAAGAGG
AAAAGTATCTAATTAAGATCTTTCACCTCTTAGTCTTCTGGCCTCGAGGCGAGCTCGAATTCATCGATGA
TATCAGATCCACTAGTGGCCTATGCGGCCGCGGATCTGCCGGTCTCCCTATAGTGAGTCGTATTAATTTC
GATAAGCCAGGTTAACCTGCATTAATGAATCGGCCAACGCGCGGGGAGAGGCGGTTTGCGTATTGGGCGC
TCTTCCGCTTCCTCGCTCACTGACTCGCTGCGCTCGGTCGTTCGGCTGCGGCGAGCGGTATCAGCTCACT
CAAAGGCGGTAATACGGTTATCCACAGAATCAGGGGATAACGCAGGAAAGAACATGTGAGCAAAAGGCCA
GCAAAAGGCCAGGAACCGTAAAAAGGCCGCGTTGCTGGCGTTTTTCCATAGGCTCCGCCCCCCTGACGAG
CATCACAAAAATCGACGCTCAAGTCAGAGGTGGCGAAACCCGACAGGACTATAAAGATACCAGGCGTTTC
CCCCTGGAAGCTCCCTCGTGCGCTCTCCTGTTCCGACCCTGCCGCTTACCGGATACCTGTCCGCCTTTCT
CCCTTCGGGAAGCGTGGCGCTTTCTCATAGCTCACGCTGTAGGTATCTCAGTTCGGTGTAGGTCGTTCGC
TCCAAGCTGGGCTGTGTGCACGAACCCCCCGTTCAGCCCGACCGCTGCGCCTTATCCGGTAACTATCGTC
TTGAGTCCAACCCGGTAAGACACGACTTATCGCCACTGGCAGCAGCCACTGGTAACAGGATTAGCAGAGC
GAGGTATGTAGGCGGTGCTACAGAGTTCTTGAAGTGGTGGCCTAACTACGGCTACACTAGAAGAACAGTA
TTTGGTATCTGCGCTCTGCTGAAGCCAGTTACCTTCGGAAAAAGAGTTGGTAGCTCTTGATCCGGCAAAC
AAACCACCGCTGGTAGCGGTGGTTTTTTTGTTTGCAAGCAGCAGATTACGCGCAGAAAAAAAGGATCTCA
AGAAGATCCTTTGATCTTTTCTACGGGGTCTGACGCTCAGTGGAACGAAAACTCACGTTAAGGGATTTTG
GTCATGAGATTATCAAAAAGGATCTTCACCTAGATCCTTTTAAATTAAAAATGAAGTTTTAAATCAATCT
AAAGTATATATGAGTAAACTTGGTCTGACAGTTACCAATGCTTAATCAGTGAGGCACCTATCTCAGCGAT
CTGTCTATTTCGTTCATCCATAGTTGCCTGACTCCCCGTCGTGTAGATAACTACGATACGGGAGGGCTTA
CCATCTGGCCCCAGTGCTGCAATGATACCGCGAGACCCACGCTCACCGGCTCCAGATTTATCAGCAATAA
ACCAGCCAGCCGGAAGGGCCGAGCGCAGAAGTGGTCCTGCAACTTTATCCGCCTCCATCCAGTCTATTAA
TTGTTGCCGGGAAGCTAGAGTAAGTAGTTCGCCAGTTAATAGTTTGCGCAACGTTGTTGCCATTGCTACA
GGCATCGTGGTGTCACGCTCGTCGTTTGGTATGGCTTCATTCAGCTCCGGTTCCCAACGATCAAGGCGAG
TTACATGATCCCCCATGTTGTGCAAAAAAGCGGTTAGCTCCTTCGGTCCTCCGATCGTTGTCAGAAGTAA
GTTGGCCGCAGTGTTATCACTCATGGTTATGGCAGCACTGCATAATTCTCTTACTGTCATGCCATCCGTA
AGATGCTTTTCTGTGACTGGTGAGTACTCAACCAAGTCATTCTGAGAATAGTGTATGCGGCGACCGAGTT
GCTCTTGCCCGGCGTCAATACGGGATAATACCGCGCCACATAGCAGAACTTTAAAAGTGCTCATCATTGG
AAAACGTTCTTCGGGGCGAAAACTCTCAAGGATCTTACCGCTGTTGAGATCCAGTTCGATGTAACCCACT
CGTGCACCCAACTGATCTTCAGCATCTTTTACTTTCACCAGCGTTTCTGGGTGAGCAAAAACAGGAAGGC
AAAATGCCGCAAAAAAGGGAATAAGGGCGACACGGAAATGTTGAATACTCATACTCTTCCTTTTTCAATA
TTATTGAAGCATTTATCAGGGTTATTGTCTCATGAGCGGATACATATTTGAATGTATTTAGAAAAATAAA
CAAATAGGGGTTCCGCGCACATTTCCCCGAAAAGTGCCACCTGACGTCTAAGAAACCATTATTATCATGA
CATTAACCTATAAAAATAGGCGTATCACGAGGCCCTTTCGTCTCGCGCGTTTCGGTGATGACGGTGAAAA
CCTCTGACACATGCAGCTCCCGGAGACGGTCACAGCTTGTCTGTAAGCGGATGCCGGGAGCAGACAAGCC
CGTCAGGGCGCGTCAGCGGGTGTTGGCGGGTGTCGGGGCTGGCTTAACTATGCGGCATCAGAGCAGATTG
TACTGAGAGTGCACCATATGGACATATTGTCGTTAGAACGCGGCTACAATTAATACATAACCTTATGTAT
CATACACATACG
